Addgene plasmid #90383: pLminP_Luc2P_RE45
Purpose: EGR1 - Early growth response factor gene reporter
Depositing lab: Ramnik Xavier. Depositing organization: Broad Institute. Publication: Simultaneous Pathway Activity Inference and Gene Expression Analysis Using RNA Sequencing. O'Connell DJ, Kolde R, Sooknah M, Graham DB, Sundberg TB, Latorre IJ, Mikkelsen TS, Xavier RJ. Cell Syst. 2016 May 25;2(5):323-34. doi: 10.1016/j.cels.2016.04.011. Epub 2016 May 19. PubMed 27211859.
Backbone
  Vector backbone: pLenti7.3
  Backbone manufacturer: Thermo Fisher
  Backbone size w/o insert (bp): 7251
  Total vector size (bp): 9293
  Vector type: Lentiviral
  Selectable markers: eGFP
Growth in bacteria
  Bacterial resistance: Ampicillin, 100 μg/mL
  Growth temperature: 37°C
  Growth strain: NEB Stable
  Copy number: High Copy
Gene/Insert
  Gene/Insert name: Firefly luciferase (alt name: Luc2P)
  Species: P. pyralis
  Insert size (bp): 1776
  Promoter: EGR1
  Cloning method: Gibson Cloning
  Sequencing primers: 5′ GGTACAGTGCAGGGGAAAGA
Resource information
  A portion of this plasmid was derived from a plasmid made by: pGL4.29 reporter vector (Promega)
Terms and licenses: Academic/Nonprofit Terms; Industry Terms: Not Available to Industry
How to cite: pLminP_Luc2P_RE45 was a gift from Ramnik Xavier (Addgene plasmid # 90383 ; http://n2t.net/addgene:90383 ; RRID:Addgene_90383)
