[The description below was written by a language model from this plasmid's Addgene catalogue record and pLannotate feature annotations shown in this document.]
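Description:
pLminP_Luc2P_RE45 is a lentiviral transcriptional reporter built on the pLenti7.3 backbone and designed to read out EGR1 (early growth response factor) activity in mammalian cells. It is maintained in E. coli through a high-copy ColE1/pUC-type origin with ampicillin resistance, and it also carries an f1 origin and remnants of a lac/T3/T7 cloning region. The viral portion has a third-generation, self-inactivating layout. An RSV promoter fused to a truncated HIV-1 5' LTR drives genomic RNA production in packaging cells. It is followed by the Ψ packaging signal with a gag fragment, the RRE for Rev-dependent nuclear export, and the cPPT/CTS. A ΔU3 3' LTR closes the unit, with an SV40 poly(A) signal and SV40 origin beyond it.

The payload is a synthetic firefly luciferase (luc2) fused to an hPEST degradation sequence, giving the destabilised Luc2P reporter, which turns over quickly and so tracks changes in transcription more closely. This portion was derived from the pGL4.29 reporter vector. Luciferase sits behind a minimal TATA-box promoter (minP) with low basal activity. The catalogue lists the promoter as EGR1, which implies a response element upstream of minP, but neither feature table annotates one; a short unannotated gap lies between cPPT/CTS and minP. A WPRE follows the reporter to enhance transcript expression. A separate SV40 enhancer/early promoter drives Emerald GFP, which serves as the marker for identifying or sorting transduced cells in place of drug selection.

The two sequenced records are about 9.2 kb, slightly shorter than the listed total size. They show the same architecture from different start coordinates.
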