Features (pLannotate 1.2.2; 28 found; start..end, strand, type, name):
    639..710     +  CDS            nef (fragment): NEF_HV1Z2 - Experimental evidence at protein level: Swiss-Prot protein existence level 1. Extracellular Nef protein targets CD4(+) T-lymphocytes for apoptosis by interacting with CXCR4 surface receptors. From Human immunodeficiency virus type 1 group M subtype D (isolate Z2/CDC-Z34) (HIV-1).
    712..945     +  LTR            3' LTR (ΔU3): self-inactivating 3' long terminal repeat (LTR) from HIV-1
   1017..1138    +  polyA_signal   SV40 poly(A) signal: SV40 polyadenylation signal
   1178..1313    +  rep_origin     SV40 ori: SV40 origin of replication
   1334..1352    -  promoter       T7 promoter: promoter for bacteriophage T7 RNA polymerase
   1360..1515    +  CDS            lacZα (fragment): LacZα fragment of β-galactosidase; lacZ fragment
   1520..1948    +  rep_origin     f1 ori (sequence partly withheld): f1 bacteriophage origin of replication; arrow indicates direction of (+) strand synthesis
   2001..2105    +  promoter       AmpR promoter: bla
   2106..2966    +  CDS            AmpR: β-lactamase; bla; confers resistance to ampicillin, carbenicillin, and related antibiotics
   3137..3725    +  rep_origin     ori: high-copy-number ColE1/pMB1/pBR322/pUC origin of replication
   3908..4000    +  CDS            lacI (fragment): lac repressor; lacI; The lac repressor binds to the lac operator to inhibit transcription in E. coli. This inhibition can be relieved by adding lactose or isopropyl-β-D-thiogalactopyranoside (IPTG).
   4013..4034    +  protein_bind   CAP binding site: CAP binding activates transcription in the presence of cAMP. E. coli catabolite activator protein
   4049..4079    +  promoter       lac promoter: promoter for the E. coli lac operon
   4087..4103    +  protein_bind   lac operator: The lac repressor binds to the lac operator to inhibit transcription in E. coli. This inhibition can be relieved by adding lactose or isopropyl-β-D-thiogalactopyranoside (IPTG). lac repressor encoded by lacI
   4148..4166    +  promoter       T3 promoter: promoter for bacteriophage T3 RNA polymerase
   4194..4420    +  promoter       RSV promoter: Rous sarcoma virus enhancer/promoter
   4421..4601    +  LTR            5' LTR (truncated): truncated 5' long terminal repeat (LTR) from HIV-1
   4648..4773    +  misc_feature   HIV-1 Ψ: packaging signal of human immunodeficiency virus type 1
   4757..5120    +  CDS            HIV-1 gag (fragment): gag protein from human immunodeficiency virus 1; gag
   5266..5499    +  misc_feature   RRE: The Rev response element (RRE) of HIV-1 allows for Rev-dependent mRNA export from the nucleus to the cytoplasm.
   5876..5976    +  CDS            Rev (fragment): human immunodeficiency virus 1 (HIV-1) Rev protein; rev; enhances nuclear export of unspliced and incompletely spliced viral mRNAs
   5995..6112    +  misc_feature   cPPT/CTS: central polypurine tract and central termination sequence of HIV-1
   6229..6260    +  promoter       minP: minimal TATA-box promoter with low basal activity
   6293..7942    +  CDS            luciferase: firefly luciferase synthetic luc2 version of the luciferase gene
   7946..8065    +  CDS            hPEST: PEST degradation sequence from mouse ornithine decarboxylase human codon-optimized
   8157..8745    +  misc_feature   WPRE: woodchuck hepatitis virus posttranscriptional regulatory element
   8760..9076    +  promoter       SV40 promoter: SV40 enhancer and early promoter
   9127..640     +  CDS            EmGFP (across the origin): Emerald GFP mammalian codon-optimized
>Addgene plasmid #90383 | pLminP_Luc2P_RE45 | addgene full sequence | sequence record 465426 | Addgene NGS Result
GTTCAGCGTGTCCGGCGAGGGCGAGGGCGATGCCACCTACGGCAAGCTGACCCTGAAGTTCATCTGCACC
ACCGGCAAGCTGCCCGTGCCCTGGCCCACCCTCGTGACCACCTTCACCTACGGCGTGCAGTGCTTCGCCC
GCTACCCCGACCACATGAAGCAGCACGACTTCTTCAAGTCCGCCATGCCCGAAGGCTACGTCCAGGAGCG
CACCATCTTCTTCAAGGACGACGGCAACTACAAGACCCGCGCCGAGGTGAAGTTCGAGGGCGACACCCTG
GTGAACCGCATCGAGCTGAAGGGCATCGACTTCAAGGAGGACGGCAACATCCTGGGGCACAAGCTGGAGT
ACAACTACAACAGCCACAAGGTCTATATCACCGCCGACAAGCAGAAGAACGGCATCAAGGTGAACTTCAA
GACCCGCCACAACATCGAGGACGGCAGCGTGCAGCTCGCCGACCACTACCAGCAGAACACCCCCATCGGC
GACGGCCCCGTGCTGCTGCCCGACAACCACTACCTGAGCACCCAGTCCGCCCTGAGCAAAGACCCCAACG
AGAAGCGCGATCACATGGTCCTGCTGGAGTTCGTGACCGCCGCCGGGATCACTCTCGGCATGGACGAGCT
GTACAAGTAAGGTACCTTTAAGACCAATGACTTACAAGGCAGCTGTAGATCTTAGCCACTTTTTAAAAGA
AAAGGGGGGACTGGAAGGGCTAATTCACTCCCAACGAAGACAAGATCTGCTTTTTGCTTGTACTGGGTCT
CTCTGGTTAGACCAGATCTGAGCCTGGGAGCTCTCTGGCTAACTAGGGAACCCACTGCTTAAGCCTCAAT
AAAGCTTGCCTTGAGTGCTTCAAGTAGTGTGTGCCCGTCTGTTGTGTGACTCTGGTAACTAGAGATCCCT
CAGACCCTTTTAGTCAGTGTGGAAAATCTCTAGCAGTAGTAGTTCATGTCATCTTATTATTCAGTATTTA
TAACTTGCAAAGAAATGAATATCAGAGAGTGAGAGGAACTTGTTTATTGCAGCTTATAATGGTTACAAAT
AAAGCAATAGCATCACAAATTTCACAAATAAAGCATTTTTTTCACTGCATTCTAGTTGTGGTTTGTCCAA
ACTCATCAATGTATCTTATCATGTCTGGCTCTAGCTATCCCGCCCCTAACTCCGCCCATCCCGCCCCTAA
CTCCGCCCAGTTCCGCCCATTCTCCGCCCCATGGCTGACTAATTTTTTTTATTTATGCAGAGGCCGAGGC
CGCCTCGGCCTCTGAGCTATTCCAGAAGTAGTGAGGAGGCTTTTTTGGAGGCCTAGGGACGTACCCAATT
CGCCCTATAGTGAGTCGTATTACGCGCGCTCACTGGCCGTCGTTTTACAACGTCGTGACTGGGAAAACCC
TGGCGTTACCCAACTTAATCGCCTTGCAGCACATCCCCCTTTCGCCAGCTGGCGTAATAGCGAAGAGGCC
CGCACCGATCGCCCTTCCCAACAGTTGCGCAGCCTGAATGGCGAATGGG
[124 nt withheld, positions 1520-1643]
C
[91 nt withheld, positions 1645-1735]
A
[49 nt withheld, positions 1737-1785]
CCTTTGACGTTGGAGTCCACGTTCTTT
[37 nt withheld, positions 1813-1849]
ACCCTATCTCGGTCTATTCTTTTGATTTATAAGGGATTTTGCCGATTTCGGCCTATTGGTTAAAAAATGA
GCTGATTTAACAAAAATTTAACGCGAATTTTAACAAAATATTAACGCTTACAATTTAGGTGGCACTTTTC
GGGGAAATGTGCGCGGAACCCCTATTTGTTTATTTTTCTAAATACATTCAAATATGTATCCGCTCATGAG
ACAATAACCCTGATAAATGCTTCAATAATATTGAAAAAGGAAGAGTATGAGTATTCAACATTTCCGTGTC
GCCCTTATTCCCTTTTTTGCGGCATTTTGCCTTCCTGTTTTTGCTCACCCAGAAACGCTGGTGAAAGTAA
AAGATGCTGAAGATCAGTTGGGTGCACGAGTGGGTTACATCGAACTGGATCTCAACAGCGGTAAGATCCT
TGAGAGTTTTCGCCCCGAAGAACGTTTTCCAATGATGAGCACTTTTAAAGTTCTGCTATGTGGCGCGGTA
TTATCCCGTATTGACGCCGGGCAAGAGCAACTCGGTCGCCGCATACACTATTCTCAGAATGACTTGGTTG
AGTACTCACCAGTCACAGAAAAGCATCTTACGGATGGCATGACAGTAAGAGAATTATGCAGTGCTGCCAT
AACCATGAGTGATAACACTGCGGCCAACTTACTTCTGACAACGATCGGAGGACCGAAGGAGCTAACCGCT
TTTTTGCACAACATGGGGGATCATGTAACTCGCCTTGATCGTTGGGAACCGGAGCTGAATGAAGCCATAC
CAAACGACGAGCGTGACACCACGATGCCTGTAGCAATGGCAACAACGTTGCGCAAACTATTAACTGGCGA
ACTACTTACTCTAGCTTCCCGGCAACAATTAATAGACTGGATGGAGGCGGATAAAGTTGCAGGACCACTT
CTGCGCTCGGCCCTTCCGGCTGGCTGGTTTATTGCTGATAAATCTGGAGCCGGTGAGCGTGGGTCTCGCG
GTATCATTGCAGCACTGGGGCCAGATGGTAAGCCCTCCCGTATCGTAGTTATCTACACGACGGGGAGTCA
GGCAACTATGGATGAACGAAATAGACAGATCGCTGAGATAGGTGCCTCACTGATTAAGCATTGGTAACTG
TCAGACCAAGTTTACTCATATATACTTTAGATTGATTTAAAACTTCATTTTTAATTTAAAAGGATCTAGG
TGAAGATCCTTTTTGATAATCTCATGACCAAAATCCCTTAACGTGAGTTTTCGTTCCACTGAGCGTCAGA
CCCCGTAGAAAAGATCAAAGGATCTTCTTGAGATCCTTTTTTTCTGCGCGTAATCTGCTGCTTGCAAACA
AAAAAACCACCGCTACCAGCGGTGGTTTGTTTGCCGGATCAAGAGCTACCAACTCTTTTTCCGAAGGTAA
CTGGCTTCAGCAGAGCGCAGATACCAAATACTGTTCTTCTAGTGTAGCCGTAGTTAGGCCACCACTTCAA
GAACTCTGTAGCACCGCCTACATACCTCGCTCTGCTAATCCTGTTACCAGTGGCTGCTGCCAGTGGCGAT
AAGTCGTGTCTTACCGGGTTGGACTCAAGACGATAGTTACCGGATAAGGCGCAGCGGTCGGGCTGAACGG
GGGGTTCGTGCACACAGCCCAGCTTGGAGCGAACGACCTACACCGAACTGAGATACCTACAGCGTGAGCT
ATGAGAAAGCGCCACGCTTCCCGAAGGGAGAAAGGCGGACAGGTATCCGGTAAGCGGCAGGGTCGGAACA
GGAGAGCGCACGAGGGAGCTTCCAGGGGGAAACGCCTGGTATCTTTATAGTCCTGTCGGGTTTCGCCACC
TCTGACTTGAGCGTCGATTTTTGTGATGCTCGTCAGGGGGGCGGAGCCTATGGAAAAACGCCAGCAACGC
GGCCTTTTTACGGTTCCTGGCCTTTTGCTGGCCTTTTGCTCACATGTTCTTTCCTGCGTTATCCCCTGAT
TCTGTGGATAACCGTATTACCGCCTTTGAGTGAGCTGATACCGCTCGCCGCAGCCGAACGACCGAGCGCA
GCGAGTCAGTGAGCGAGGAAGCGGAAGAGCGCCCAATACGCAAACCGCCTCTCCCCGCGCGTTGGCCGAT
TCATTAATGCAGCTGGCACGACAGGTTTCCCGACTGGAAAGCGGGCAGTGAGCGCAACGCAATTAATGTG
AGTTAGCTCACTCATTAGGCACCCCAGGCTTTACACTTTATGCTTCCGGCTCGTATGTTGTGTGGAATTG
TGAGCGGATAACAATTTCACACAGGAAACAGCTATGACCATGATTACGCCAAGCGCGCAATTAACCCTCA
CTAAAGGGAACAAAAGCTGGAGCTGCAAGCTTAATGTAGTCTTATGCAATACTCTTGTAGTCTTGCAACA
TGGTAACGATGAGTTAGCAACATGCCTTACAAGGAGAGAAAAAGCACCGTGCATGCCGATTGGTGGAAGT
AAGGTGGTACGATCGTGCCTTATTAGGAAGGCAACAGACGGGTCTGACATGGATTGGACGAACCACTGAA
TTGCCGCATTGCAGAGATATTGTATTTAAGTGCCTAGCTCGATACATAAACGGGTCTCTCTGGTTAGACC
AGATCTGAGCCTGGGAGCTCTCTGGCTAACTAGGGAACCCACTGCTTAAGCCTCAATAAAGCTTGCCTTG
AGTGCTTCAAGTAGTGTGTGCCCGTCTGTTGTGTGACTCTGGTAACTAGAGATCCCTCAGACCCTTTTAG
TCAGTGTGGAAAATCTCTAGCAGTGGCGCCCGAACAGGGACTTGAAAGCGAAAGGGAAACCAGAGGAGCT
CTCTCGACGCAGGACTCGGCTTGCTGAAGCGCGCACGGCAAGAGGCGAGGGGCGGCGACTGGTGAGTACG
CCAAAAATTTTGACTAGCGGAGGCTAGAAGGAGAGAGATGGGTGCGAGAGCGTCAGTATTAAGCGGGGGA
GAATTAGATCGCGATGGGAAAAAATTCGGTTAAGGCCAGGGGGAAAGAAAAAATATAAATTAAAACATAT
AGTATGGGCAAGCAGGGAGCTAGAACGATTCGCAGTTAATCCTGGCCTGTTAGAAACATCAGAAGGCTGT
AGACAAATACTGGGACAGCTACAACCATCCCTTCAGACAGGATCAGAAGAACTTAGATCATTATATAATA
CAGTAGCAACCCTCTATTGTGTGCATCAAAGGATAGAGATAAAAGACACCAAGGAAGCTTTAGACAAGAT
AGAGGAAGAGCAAAACAAAAGTAAGACCACCGCACAGCAAGCGGCCGCTGATCTTCAGACCTGGAGGAGG
AGATATGAGGGACAATTGGAGAAGTGAATTATATAAATATAAAGTAGTAAAAATTGAACCATTAGGAGTA
GCACCCACCAAGGCAAAGAGAAGAGTGGTGCAGAGAGAAAAAAGAGCAGTGGGAATAGGAGCTTTGTTCC
TTGGGTTCTTGGGAGCAGCAGGAAGCACTATGGGCGCAGCGTCAATGACGCTGACGGTACAGGCCAGACA
ATTATTGTCTGGTATAGTGCAGCAGCAGAACAATTTGCTGAGGGCTATTGAGGCGCAACAGCATCTGTTG
CAACTCACAGTCTGGGGCATCAAGCAGCTCCAGGCAAGAATCCTGGCTGTGGAAAGATACCTAAAGGATC
AACAGCTCCTGGGGATTTGGGGTTGCTCTGGAAAACTCATTTGCACCACTGCTGTGCCTTGGAATGCTAG
TTGGAGTAATAAATCTCTGGAACAGATTTGGAATCACACGACCTGGATGGAGTGGGACAGAGAAATTAAC
AATTACACAAGCTTAATACACTCCTTAATTGAAGAATCGCAAAACCAGCAAGAAAAGAATGAACAAGAAT
TATTGGAATTAGATAAATGGGCAAGTTTGTGGAATTGGTTTAACATAACAAATTGGCTGTGGTATATAAA
ATTATTCATAATGATAGTAGGAGGCTTGGTAGGTTTAAGAATAGTTTTTGCTGTACTTTCTATAGTGAAT
AGAGTTAGGCAGGGATATTCACCATTATCGTTTCAGACCCACCTCCCAACCCCGAGGGGACCCGACAGGC
CCGAAGGAATAGAAGAAGAAGGTGGAGAGAGAGACAGAGACAGATCCATTCGATTAGTGAACGGATCTCG
ACGGTATCGGTTAACTTTTAAAAGAAAAGGGGGGATTGGGGGGTACAGTGCAGGGGAAAGAATAGTAGAC
ATAATAGCAACAGACATACAAACTAAAGAATTACAAAAACAAATTACAAAAATTCAAAATTTTATCGATC
GCACCAGCGTGTGGATCCGCCCCCGCGCGCCCCCGCGCGCCCCCGCGCGCCCCCGCGCGCCCCCGCGGAT
CCGAGAACAGATCTGGCCTCGGCGGCCAAGCTTAGACACTAGAGGGTATATAATGGAAGCTCGACTTCCA
GCTTGGCAATCCGGTACTGTTGGTAAAGCCACCATGGAAGATGCCAAAAACATTAAGAAGGGCCCAGCGC
CATTCTACCCACTCGAAGACGGGACCGCCGGCGAGCAGCTGCACAAAGCCATGAAGCGCTACGCCCTGGT
GCCCGGCACCATCGCCTTTACCGACGCACATATCGAGGTGGACATTACCTACGCCGAGTACTTCGAGATG
AGCGTTCGGCTGGCAGAAGCTATGAAGCGCTATGGGCTGAATACAAACCATCGGATCGTGGTGTGCAGCG
AGAATAGCTTGCAGTTCTTCATGCCCGTGTTGGGTGCCCTGTTCATCGGTGTGGCTGTGGCCCCAGCTAA
CGACATCTACAACGAGCGCGAGCTGCTGAACAGCATGGGCATCAGCCAGCCCACCGTCGTATTCGTGAGC
AAGAAAGGGCTGCAAAAGATCCTCAACGTGCAAAAGAAGCTACCGATCATACAAAAGATCATCATCATGG
ATAGCAAGACCGACTACCAGGGCTTCCAAAGCATGTACACCTTCGTGACTTCCCATTTGCCACCCGGCTT
CAACGAGTACGACTTCGTGCCCGAGAGCTTCGACCGGGACAAAACCATCGCCCTGATCATGAACAGTAGT
GGCAGTACCGGATTGCCCAAGGGCGTAGCCCTACCGCACCGCACCGCTTGTGTCCGATTCAGTCATGCCC
GCGACCCCATCTTCGGCAACCAGATCATCCCCGACACCGCTATCCTCAGCGTGGTGCCATTTCACCACGG
CTTCGGCATGTTCACCACGCTGGGCTACTTGATCTGCGGCTTTCGGGTCGTGCTCATGTACCGCTTCGAG
GAGGAGCTATTCTTGCGCAGCTTGCAAGACTATAAGATTCAATCTGCCCTGCTGGTGCCCACACTATTTA
GCTTCTTCGCTAAGAGCACTCTCATCGACAAGTACGACCTAAGCAACTTGCACGAGATCGCCAGCGGCGG
GGCGCCGCTCAGCAAGGAGGTAGGTGAGGCCGTGGCCAAACGCTTCCACCTACCAGGCATCCGCCAGGGC
TACGGCCTGACAGAAACAACCAGCGCCATTCTGATCACCCCCGAAGGGGACGACAAGCCTGGCGCAGTAG
GCAAGGTGGTGCCCTTCTTCGAGGCTAAGGTGGTGGACTTGGACACCGGTAAGACACTGGGTGTGAACCA
GCGCGGCGAGCTGTGCGTCCGTGGCCCCATGATCATGAGCGGCTACGTTAACAACCCCGAGGCTACAAAC
GCTCTCATCGACAAGGACGGCTGGCTGCACAGCGGCGACATCGCCTACTGGGACGAGGACGAGCACTTCT
TCATCGTGGACCGGCTGAAGAGCCTGATCAAATACAAGGGCTACCAGGTAGCCCCAGCCGAACTGGAGAG
CATCCTGCTGCAACACCCCAACATCTTCGACGCCGGGGTCGCCGGCCTGCCCGACGACGATGCCGGCGAG
CTGCCCGCCGCAGTCGTCGTGCTGGAACACGGTAAAACCATGACCGAGAAGGAGATCGTGGACTATGTGG
CCAGCCAGGTTACAACCGCCAAGAAGCTGCGCGGTGGTGTTGTGTTCGTGGACGAGGTGCCTAAAGGACT
GACCGGCAAGTTGGACGCCCGCAAGATCCGCGAGATTCTCATTAAGGCCAAGAAGGGCGGCAAGATCGCC
GTGAATTCTCACGGCTTCCCTCCCGAGGTGGAGGAGCAGGCCGCCGGCACCCTGCCCATGAGCTGCGCCC
AGGAGAGCGGCATGGATAGACACCCTGCTGCTTGCGCCAGCGCCAGGATCAACGTCTAAGGCCGCGACTC
TAGAACGCGTCACTGCGGCTTGAGGGCGTGGATCGTCGACTACAGACATCAGCGCGTACCGGTTAGTAAT
GATCGACAATCAACCTCTGGATTACAAAATTTGTGAAAGATTGACTGGTATTCTTAACTATGTTGCTCCT
TTTACGCTATGTGGATACGCTGCTTTAATGCCTTTGTATCATGCTATTGCTTCCCGTATGGCTTTCATTT
TCTCCTCCTTGTATAAATCCTGGTTGCTGTCTCTTTATGAGGAGTTGTGGCCCGTTGTCAGGCAACGTGG
CGTGGTGTGCACTGTGTTTGCTGACGCAACCCCCACTGGTTGGGGCATTGCCACCACCTGTCAGCTCCTT
TCCGGGACTTTCGCTTTCCCCCTCCCTATTGCCACGGCGGAACTCATCGCCGCCTGCCTTGCCCGCTGCT
GGACAGGGGCTCGGCTGTTGGGCACTGACAATTCCGTGGTGTTGTCGGGGAAGCTGACGTCCTTTCCATG
GCTGCTCGCCTGTGTTGCCACCTGGATTCTGCGCGGGACGTCCTTCTGCTACGTCCCTTCGGCCCTCAAT
CCAGCGGACCTTCCTTCCCGCGGCCTGCTGCCGGCTCTGCGGCCTCTTCCGCGTCTTCGCCTTCGCCCTC
AGACGAGTCGGATCTCCCTTTGGGCCGCCTCCCCGCCTGGCGATGGTACCGGTGTGGAAAGTCCCCAGGC
TCCCCAGCAGGCAGAAGTATGCAAAGCATGCATCTCAATTAGTCAGCAACCAGGTGTGGAAAGTCCCCAG
GCTCCCCAGCAGGCAGAAGTATGCAAAGCATGCATCTCAATTAGTCAGCAACCATAGTCCCGCCCCTAAC
TCCGCCCATCCCGCCCCTAACTCCGCCCAGTTCCGCCCATTCTCCGCCCCATGGCTGACTAATTTTTTTT
ATTTATGCAGAGGCCGAGGCCGCCTCTGCCTCTGAGCTATTCCAGAAGTAGTGAGGAGGCTTTTTTGGAG
GCCTAGGCTTTTGCAAAAAGCTCCCGGGAGCTTGTATATCCATTTTCGGATCTGATCAGCACCTAGCATG
GTGAGCAAGGGCGAGGAGCTGTTCACCGGGGTGGTGCCCATCCTGGTCGAGCTGGACGGCGACGTAAACG
GCCACAA
