Features (pLannotate 1.2.2; 29 found; start..end, strand, type, name):
      3..229     +  promoter       RSV promoter: Rous sarcoma virus enhancer/promoter
    230..410     +  LTR            5' LTR (truncated): truncated 5' long terminal repeat (LTR) from HIV-1
    457..582     +  misc_feature   HIV-1 Ψ: packaging signal of human immunodeficiency virus type 1
    566..929     +  CDS            HIV-1 gag (fragment): gag protein from human immunodeficiency virus 1; gag
   1075..1308    +  misc_feature   RRE: The Rev response element (RRE) of HIV-1 allows for Rev-dependent mRNA export from the nucleus to the cytoplasm.
   1685..1785    +  CDS            Rev (fragment): human immunodeficiency virus 1 (HIV-1) Rev protein; rev; enhances nuclear export of unspliced and incompletely spliced viral mRNAs
   1804..1921    +  misc_feature   cPPT/CTS: central polypurine tract and central termination sequence of HIV-1
   2038..2069    +  promoter       minP: minimal TATA-box promoter with low basal activity
   2102..3751    +  CDS            luciferase: firefly luciferase synthetic luc2 version of the luciferase gene
   3755..3874    +  CDS            hPEST: PEST degradation sequence from mouse ornithine decarboxylase human codon-optimized
   3966..4554    +  misc_feature   WPRE: woodchuck hepatitis virus posttranscriptional regulatory element
   4569..4640    +  promoter       SV40 promoter (fragment): SV40 enhancer and early promoter
   4717..4886    +  promoter       SV40 promoter (fragment): SV40 early promoter
   4937..5656    +  CDS            EmGFP: Emerald GFP mammalian codon-optimized
   5655..5726    +  CDS            nef (fragment): NEF_HV1Z2 - Experimental evidence at protein level: Swiss-Prot protein existence level 1. Extracellular Nef protein targets CD4(+) T-lymphocytes for apoptosis by interacting with CXCR4 surface receptors. From Human immunodeficiency virus type 1 group M subtype D (isolate Z2/CDC-Z34) (HIV-1).
   5728..5961    +  LTR            3' LTR (ΔU3): self-inactivating 3' long terminal repeat (LTR) from HIV-1
   6033..6154    +  polyA_signal   SV40 poly(A) signal: SV40 polyadenylation signal
   6194..6329    +  rep_origin     SV40 ori: SV40 origin of replication
   6350..6368    -  promoter       T7 promoter: promoter for bacteriophage T7 RNA polymerase
   6376..6531    +  CDS            lacZα (fragment): LacZα fragment of β-galactosidase; lacZ fragment
   6536..6964    +  rep_origin     f1 ori (sequence partly withheld): f1 bacteriophage origin of replication; arrow indicates direction of (+) strand synthesis
   7017..7121    +  promoter       AmpR promoter: bla
   7122..7982    +  CDS            AmpR: β-lactamase; bla; confers resistance to ampicillin, carbenicillin, and related antibiotics
   8153..8741    +  rep_origin     ori: high-copy-number ColE1/pMB1/pBR322/pUC origin of replication
   8924..9016    +  CDS            lacI (fragment): lac repressor; lacI; The lac repressor binds to the lac operator to inhibit transcription in E. coli. This inhibition can be relieved by adding lactose or isopropyl-β-D-thiogalactopyranoside (IPTG).
   9029..9050    +  protein_bind   CAP binding site: CAP binding activates transcription in the presence of cAMP. E. coli catabolite activator protein
   9065..9095    +  promoter       lac promoter: promoter for the E. coli lac operon
   9103..9119    +  protein_bind   lac operator: The lac repressor binds to the lac operator to inhibit transcription in E. coli. This inhibition can be relieved by adding lactose or isopropyl-β-D-thiogalactopyranoside (IPTG). lac repressor encoded by lacI
   9164..9182    +  promoter       T3 promoter: promoter for bacteriophage T3 RNA polymerase
>Addgene plasmid #90383 | pLminP_Luc2P_RE45 Sequencing Result | analyzer sequence | sequence record 370124
AATGTAGTCTTATGCAATACTCTTGTAGTCTTGCAACATGGTAACGATGAGTTAGCAACATGCCTTACAA
GGAGAGAAAAAGCACCGTGCATGCCGATTGGTGGAAGTAAGGTGGTACGATCGTGCCTTATTAGGAAGGC
AACAGACGGGTCTGACATGGATTGGACGAACCACTGAATTGCCGCATTGCAGAGATATTGTATTTAAGTG
CCTAGCTCGATACATAAACGGGTCTCTCTGGTTAGACCAGATCTGAGCCTGGGAGCTCTCTGGCTAACTA
GGGAACCCACTGCTTAAGCCTCAATAAAGCTTGCCTTGAGTGCTTCAAGTAGTGTGTGCCCGTCTGTTGT
GTGACTCTGGTAACTAGAGATCCCTCAGACCCTTTTAGTCAGTGTGGAAAATCTCTAGCAGTAGTAGTTC
ATSWSRKMYTWKWAWKCGAAAGGGAAACCAGAGGAGCTCTCTCGACGCAGGACTCGGCTTGCTGAAGCGC
GCACGGCAAGAGGCGAGGGGCGGCGACTGGTGAGTACGCCAAAAATTTTGACTAGCGGAGGCTAGAAGGA
GAGAGATGGGTGCGAGAGCGTCAGTATTAAGCGGGGGAGAATTAGATCGCGATGGGAAAAAATTCGGTTA
AGGCCAGGGGGAAAGAAAAAATATAAATTAAAACATATAGTATGGGCAAGCAGGGAGCTAGAACGATTCG
CAGTTAATCCTGGCCTGTTAGAAACATCAGAAGGCTGTAGACAAATACTGGGACAGCTACAACCATCCCT
TCAGACAGGATCAGAAGAACTTAGATCATTATATAATACAGTAGCAACCCTCTATTGTGTGCATCAAAGG
ATAGAGATAAAAGACACCAAGGAAGCTTTAGACAAGATAGAGGAAGAGCAAAACAAAAGTAAGACCACCG
CACAGCAAGCGGCCGCTGATCTTCAGACCTGGAGGAGGAGATATGAGGGACAATTGGAGAAGTGAATTAT
ATAAATATAAAGTAGTAAAAATTGAACCATTAGGAGTAGCACCCACCAAGGCAAAGAGAAGAGTGGTGCA
GAGAGAAAAAAGAGCAGTGGGAATAGGAGCTTTGTTCCTTGGGTTCTTGGGAGCAGCAGGAAGCACTATG
GGCGCAGCGTCAATGACGCTGACGGTACAGGCCAGACAATTATTGTCTGGTATAGTGCAGCAGCAGAACA
ATTTGCTGAGGGCTATTGAGGCGCAACAGCATCTGTTGCAACTCACAGTCTGGGGCATCAAGCAGCTCCA
GGCAAGAATCCTGGCTGTGGAAAGATACCTAAAGGATCAACAGCTCCTGGGGATTTGGGGTTGCTCTGGA
AAACTCATTTGCACCACTGCTGTGCCTTGGAATGCTAGTTGGAGTAATAAATCTCTGGAACAGATTTGGA
ATCACACGACCTGGATGGAGTGGGACAGAGAAATTAACAATTACACAAGCTTAATACACTCCTTAATTGA
AGAATCGCAAAACCAGCAAGAAAAGAATGAACAAGAATTATTGGAATTAGATAAATGGGCAAGTTTGTGG
AATTGGTTTAACATAACAAATTGGCTGTGGTATATAAAATTATTCATAATGATAGTAGGAGGCTTGGTAG
GTTTAAGAATAGTTTTTGCTGTACTTTCTATAGTGAATAGAGTTAGGCAGGGATATTCACCATTATCGTT
TCAGACCCACCTCCCAACCCCGAGGGGACCCGACAGGCCCGAAGGAATAGAAGAAGAAGGTGGAGAGAGA
GACAGAGACAGATCCATTCGATTAGTGAACGGATCTCGACGGTATCGGTTAACTTTTAAAAGAAAAGGGG
GGATTGGGGGGTACAGTGCAGGGGAAAGAATAGTAGACATAATAGCAACAGACATACAAACTAAAGAATT
ACAAAAACAAATTACAAAAATTCAAAATTTTATCGATCGCACCAGCGTGTGGATCCGCCCCCGCGCGCCC
CCGCGCGCCCCCGCGCGCCCCCGCGCGCCCCCGCGGATCCGAGAACAGATCTGGCCTCGGCGGCCAAGCT
TAGACACTAGAGGGTATATAATGGAAGCTCGACTTCCAGCTTGGCAATCCGGTACTGTTGGTAAAGCCAC
CATGGAAGATGCCAAAAACATTAAGAAGGGCCCAGCGCCATTCTACCCACTCGAAGACGGGACCGCCGGC
GAGCAGCTGCACAAAGCCATGAAGCGCTACGCCCTGGTGCCCGGCACCATCGCCTTTACCGACGCACATA
TCGAGGTGGACATTACCTACGCCGAGTACTTCGAGATGAGCGTTCGGCTGGCAGAAGCTATGAAGCGCTA
TGGGCTGAATACAAACCATCGGATCGTGGTGTGCAGCGAGAATAGCTTGCAGTTCTTCATGCCCGTGTTG
GGTGCCCTGTTCATCGGTGTGGCTGTGGCCCCAGCTAACGACATCTACAACGAGCGCGAGCTGCTGAACA
GCATGGGCATCAGCCAGCCCACCGTCGTATTCGTGAGCAAGAAAGGGCTGCAAAAGATCCTCAACGTGCA
AAAGAAGCTACCGATCATACAAAAGATCATCATCATGGATAGCAAGACCGACTACCAGGGCTTCCAAAGC
ATGTACACCTTCGTGACTTCCCATTTGCCACCCGGCTTCAACGAGTACGACTTCGTGCCCGAGAGCTTCG
ACCGGGACAAAACCATCGCCCTGATCATGAACAGTAGTGGCAGTACCGGATTGCCCAAGGGCGTAGCCCT
ACCGCACCGCACCGCTTGTGTCCGATTCAGTCATGCCCGCGACCCCATCTTCGGCAACCAGATCATCCCC
GACACCGCTATCCTCAGCGTGGTGCCATTTCACCACGGCTTCGGCATGTTCACCACGCTGGGCTACTTGA
TCTGCGGCTTTCGGGTCGTGCTCATGTACCGCTTCGAGGAGGAGCTATTCTTGCGCAGCTTGCAAGACTA
TAAGATTCAATCTGCCCTGCTGGTGCCCACACTATTTAGCTTCTTCGCTAAGAGCACTCTCATCGACAAG
TACGACCTAAGCAACTTGCACGAGATCGCCAGCGGCGGGGCGCCGCTCAGCAAGGAGGTAGGTGAGGCCG
TGGCCAAACGCTTCCACCTACCAGGCATCCGCCAGGGCTACGGCCTGACAGAAACAACCAGCGCCATTCT
GATCACCCCCGAAGGGGACGACAAGCCTGGCGCAGTAGGCAAGGTGGTGCCCTTCTTCGAGGCTAAGGTG
GTGGACTTGGACACCGGTAAGACACTGGGTGTGAACCAGCGCGGCGAGCTGTGCGTCCGTGGCCCCATGA
TCATGAGCGGCTACGTTAACAACCCCGAGGCTACAAACGCTCTCATCGACAAGGACGGCTGGCTGCACAG
CGGCGACATCGCCTACTGGGACGAGGACGAGCACTTCTTCATCGTGGACCGGCTGAAGAGCCTGATCAAA
TACAAGGGCTACCAGGTAGCCCCAGCCGAACTGGAGAGCATCCTGCTGCAACACCCCAACATCTTCGACG
CCGGGGTCGCCGGCCTGCCCGACGACGATGCCGGCGAGCTGCCCGCCGCAGTCGTCGTGCTGGAACACGG
TAAAACCATGACCGAGAAGGAGATCGTGGACTATGTGGCCAGCCAGGTTACAACCGCCAAGAAGCTGCGC
GGTGGTGTTGTGTTCGTGGACGAGGTGCCTAAAGGACTGACCGGCAAGTTGGACGCCCGCAAGATCCGCG
AGATTCTCATTAAGGCCAAGAAGGGCGGCAAGATCGCCGTGAATTCTCACGGCTTCCCTCCCGAGGTGGA
GGAGCAGGCCGCCGGCACCCTGCCCATGAGCTGCGCCCAGGAGAGCGGCATGGATAGACACCCTGCTGCT
TGCGCCAGCGCCAGGATCAACGTCTAAGGCCGCGACTCTAGAACGCGTCACTGCGGCTTCGAATGTCGTA
TCGTCGACTACAGACATCAGCGCGTACCGGTTAGTAATGATCGACAATCAACCTCTGGATTACAAAATTT
GTGAAAGATTGACTGGTATTCTTAACTATGTTGCTCCTTTTACGCTATGTGGATACGCTGCTTTAATGCC
TTTGTATCATGCTATTGCTTCCCGTATGGCTTTCATTTTCTCCTCCTTGTATAAATCCTGGTTGCTGTCT
CTTTATGAGGAGTTGTGGCCCGTTGTCAGGCAACGTGGCGTGGTGTGCACTGTGTTTGCTGACGCAACCC
CCACTGGTTGGGGCATTGCCACCACCTGTCAGCTCCTTTCCGGGACTTTCGCTTTCCCCCTCCCTATTGC
CACGGCGGAACTCATCGCCGCCTGCCTTGCCCGCTGCTGGACAGGGGCTCGGCTGTTGGGCACTGACAAT
TCCGTGGTGTTGTCGGGGAAGCTGACGTCCTTTCCATGGCTGCTCGCCTGTGTTGCCACCTGGATTCTGC
GCGGGACGTCCTTCTGCTACGTCCCTTCGGCCCTCAATCCAGCGGACCTTCCTTCCCGCGGCCTGCTGCC
GGCTCTGCGGCCTCTTCCGCGTCTTCGCCTTCGCCCTCAGACGAGTCGGATCTCCCTTTGGGCCGCCTCC
CCGCCTGGCGATGGTACCGGTGTGGAAAGTCCCCAGGCTCCCCAGCAGGCAGAAGTATGCAAAGCATGCA
TCTCAATTAGTCAGCAACCAGGTGTGGAAAGTCCCCAGGCTCCCCAGCAGGCAGAAGTATSYMAWSMATG
YATCTYAWYWWGTCKGSYYCYASYWNTCCCGCCCCTAACTCCGCCCATCCCGCCCCTAACTCCGCCCAGT
TCCGCCCATTCTCCGCCCCATGGCTGACTAATTTTTTTTATTTATGCAGAGGCCGAGGCCGCCTCTGCCT
CTGAGCTATTCCAGAAGTAGTGAGGAGGCTTTTTTGGAGGCCTAGGCTTTTGCAAAAAGCTCCCGGGAGC
TTGTATATCCATTTTCGGATCTGATCAGCACCTAGCATGGTGAGCAAGGGCGAGGAGCTGTTCACCGGGG
TGGTGCCCATCCTGGTCGAGCTGGACGGCGACGTAAACGGCCACAAGTTCAGCGTGTCCGGCGAGGGCGA
GGGCGATGCCACCTACGGCAAGCTGACCCTGAAGTTCATCTGCACCACCGGCAAGCTGCCCGTGCCCTGG
CCCACCCTCGTGACCACCTTCACCTACGGCGTGCAGTGCTTCGCCCGCTACCCCGACCACATGAAGCAGC
ACGACTTCTTCAAGTCCGCCATGCCCGAAGGCTACGTCCAGGAGCGCACCATCTTCTTCAAGGACGACGG
CAACTACAAGACCCGCGCCGAGGTGAAGTTCGAGGGCGACACCCTGGTGAACCGCATCGAGCTGAAGGGC
ATCGACTTCAAGGAGGACGGCAACATCCTGGGGCACAAGCTGGAGTACAACTACAACAGCCACAAGGTCT
ATATCACCGCCGACAAGCAGAAGAACGGCATCAAGGTGAACTTCAAGACCCGCCACAACATCGAGGACGG
CAGCGTGCAGCTCGCCGACCACTACCAGCAGAACACCCCCATCGGCGACGGCCCCGTGCTGCTGCCCGAC
AACCACTACCTGAGCACCCAGTCCGCCCTGAGCAAAGACCCCAACGAGAAGCGCGATCACATGGTCCTGC
TGGAGTTCGTGACCGCCGCCGGGATCACTCTCGGCATGGACGAGCTGTACAAGTAAGGTACCTTTAAGAC
CAATGACTTACAAGGCAGCTGTAGATCTTAGCCACTTTTTAAAAGAAAAGGGGGGACTGGAAGGGCTAAT
TCACTCCCAACGAAGACAAGATCTGCTTTTTGCTTGTACTGGGTCTCTCTGGTTAGACCAGATCTGAGCC
TGGGAGCTCTCTGGCTAACTAGGGAACCCACTGCTTAAGCCTCAATAAAGCTTGCCTTGAGTGCTTCAAG
TAGTGTGTGCCCGTCTGTTGTGTGACTCTGGTAACTAGAGATCCCTCAGACCCTTTTAGTCAGTGTGGAA
AATCTCTAGCAGTAGTAGTTCATGTCATCTTATTATTCAGTATTTATAACTTGCAAAGAAATGAATATCA
GAGAGTGAGAGGAACTTGTTTATTGCAGCTTATAATGGTTACAAATAAAGCAATAGCATCACAAATTTCA
CAAATAAAGCATTTTTTTCACTGCATTCTAGTTGTGGTTTGTCCAAACTCATCAATGTATCTTATCATGT
CTGGCTCTAGCTATCCCGCCCCTAACTCCGCCCATCCCGCCCCTAACTCCGCCCAGTTCCGCCCATTCTC
CGCCCCATGGCTGACTAATTTTTTTTATTTATGCAGAGGCCGAGGCCGCCTCGGCCTCTGAGCTATTCCA
GAAGTAGTGAGGAGGCTTTTTTGGAGGCCTAGGGACGTACCCAATTCGCCCTATAGTGAGTCGTATTACG
CGCGCTCACTGGCCGTCGTTTTACAACGTCGTGACTGGGAAAACCCTGGCGTTACCCAACTTAATCGCCT
TGCAGCACATCCCCCTTTCGCCAGCTGGCGTAATAGCGAAGAGGCCCGCACCGATCGCCCTTCCCAACAG
TTGCGCAGCCTGAATGGCGAATGGG
[124 nt withheld, positions 6536-6659]
C
[91 nt withheld, positions 6661-6751]
A
[49 nt withheld, positions 6753-6801]
CCTTTGACGTTGGAGTCCACGTTCTTT
[37 nt withheld, positions 6829-6865]
ACCCTATCTCGGTCTATTCTTTTGATTTATAAGGGATTTTGCCGATTTCGGCCTATTGGTTAAAAAATGA
GCTGATTTAACAAAAATTTAACGCGAATTTTAACAAAATATTAACGCTTACAATTTAGGTGGCACTTTTC
GGGGAAATGTGCGCGGAACCCCTATTTGTTTATTTTTCTAAATACATTCAAATATGTATCCGCTCATGAG
ACAATAACCCTGATAAATGCTTCAATAATATTGAAAAAGGAAGAGTATGAGTATTCAACATTTCCGTGTC
GCCCTTATTCCCTTTTTTGCGGCATTTTGCCTTCCTGTTTTTGCTCACCCAGAAACGCTGGTGAAAGTAA
AAGATGCTGAAGATCAGTTGGGTGCACGAGTGGGTTACATCGAACTGGATCTCAACAGCGGTAAGATCCT
TGAGAGTTTTCGCCCCGAAGAACGTTTTCCAATGATGAGCACTTTTAAAGTTCTGCTATGTGGCGCGGTA
TTATCCCGTATTGACGCCGGGCAAGAGCAACTCGGTCGCCGCATACACTATTCTCAGAATGACTTGGTTG
AGTACTCACCAGTCACAGAAAAGCATCTTACGGATGGCATGACAGTAAGAGAATTATGCAGTGCTGCCAT
AACCATGAGTGATAACACTGCGGCCAACTTACTTCTGACAACGATCGGAGGACCGAAGGAGCTAACCGCT
TTTTTGCACAACATGGGGGATCATGTAACTCGCCTTGATCGTTGGGAACCGGAGCTGAATGAAGCCATAC
CAAACGACGAGCGTGACACCACGATGCCTGTAGCAATGGCAACAACGTTGCGCAAACTATTAACTGGCGA
ACTACTTACTCTAGCTTCCCGGCAACAATTAATAGACTGGATGGAGGCGGATAAAGTTGCAGGACCACTT
CTGCGCTCGGCCCTTCCGGCTGGCTGGTTTATTGCTGATAAATCTGGAGCCGGTGAGCGTGGGTCTCGCG
GTATCATTGCAGCACTGGGGCCAGATGGTAAGCCCTCCCGTATCGTAGTTATCTACACGACGGGGAGTCA
GGCAACTATGGATGAACGAAATAGACAGATCGCTGAGATAGGTGCCTCACTGATTAAGCATTGGTAACTG
TCAGACCAAGTTTACTCATATATACTTTAGATTGATTTAAAACTTCATTTTTAATTTAAAAGGATCTAGG
TGAAGATCCTTTTTGATAATCTCATGACCAAAATCCCTTAACGTGAGTTTTCGTTCCACTGAGCGTCAGA
CCCCGTAGAAAAGATCAAAGGATCTTCTTGAGATCCTTTTTTTCTGCGCGTAATCTGCTGCTTGCAAACA
AAAAAACCACCGCTACCAGCGGTGGTTTGTTTGCCGGATCAAGAGCTACCAACTCTTTTTCCGAAGGTAA
CTGGCTTCAGCAGAGCGCAGATACCAAATACTGTTCTTCTAGTGTAGCCGTAGTTAGGCCACCACTTCAA
GAACTCTGTAGCACCGCCTACATACCTCGCTCTGCTAATCCTGTTACCAGTGGCTGCTGCCAGTGGCGAT
AAGTCGTGTCTTACCGGGTTGGACTCAAGACGATAGTTACCGGATAAGGCGCAGCGGTCGGGCTGAACGG
GGGGTTCGTGCACACAGCCCAGCTTGGAGCGAACGACCTACACCGAACTGAGATACCTACAGCGTGAGCT
ATGAGAAAGCGCCACGCTTCCCGAAGGGAGAAAGGCGGACAGGTATCCGGTAAGCGGCAGGGTCGGAACA
GGAGAGCGCACGAGGGAGCTTCCAGGGGGAAACGCCTGGTATCTTTATAGTCCTGTCGGGTTTCGCCACC
TCTGACTTGAGCGTCGATTTTTGTGATGCTCGTCAGGGGGGCGGAGCCTATGGAAAAACGCCAGCAACGC
GGCCTTTTTACGGTTCCTGGCCTTTTGCTGGCCTTTTGCTCACATGTTCTTTCCTGCGTTATCCCCTGAT
TCTGTGGATAACCGTATTACCGCCTTTGAGTGAGCTGATACCGCTCGCCGCAGCCGAACGACCGAGCGCA
GCGAGTCAGTGAGCGAGGAAGCGGAAGAGCGCCCAATACGCAAACCGCCTCTCCCCGCGCGTTGGCCGAT
TCATTAATGCAGCTGGCACGACAGGTTTCCCGACTGGAAAGCGGGCAGTGAGCGCAACGCAATTAATGTG
AGTTAGCTCACTCATTAGGCACCCCAGGCTTTACACTTTATGCTTCCGGCTCGTATGTTGTGTGGAATTG
TGAGCGGATAACAATTTCACACAGGAAACAGCTATGACCATGATTACGCCAAGCGCGCAATTAACCCTCA
CTAAAGGGAACAAAAGCTGGAGCTGCAAGCTT
