Features (pLannotate 1.2.2; 21 found; start..end, strand, type, name):
    750..1610    -  CDS            AmpR: β-lactamase; bla; confers resistance to ampicillin, carbenicillin, and related antibiotics
   1611..1715    -  promoter       AmpR promoter: bla
   1768..2196    -  rep_origin     f1 ori (sequence partly withheld): f1 bacteriophage origin of replication; arrow indicates direction of (+) strand synthesis
   2201..2356    -  CDS            lacZα (fragment): LacZα fragment of β-galactosidase; lacZ fragment
   2364..2382    +  promoter       T7 promoter: promoter for bacteriophage T7 RNA polymerase
   2403..2538    -  rep_origin     SV40 ori: SV40 origin of replication
   2578..2699    -  polyA_signal   SV40 poly(A) signal: SV40 polyadenylation signal
   2771..3004    -  LTR            3' LTR (ΔU3): self-inactivating 3' long terminal repeat (LTR) from HIV-1
   3006..3077    -  CDS            nef (fragment): NEF_HV1Z2 - Experimental evidence at protein level: Swiss-Prot protein existence level 1. Extracellular Nef protein targets CD4(+) T-lymphocytes for apoptosis by interacting with CXCR4 surface receptors. From Human immunodeficiency virus type 1 group M subtype D (isolate Z2/CDC-Z34) (HIV-1).
   3076..3795    -  CDS            EmGFP: Emerald GFP mammalian codon-optimized
   3846..4015    -  promoter       SV40 promoter (fragment): SV40 early promoter
   4035..4156    -  polyA_signal   SV40 poly(A) signal: SV40 polyadenylation signal
   4228..4408    -  LTR            5' LTR (truncated): truncated 5' long terminal repeat (LTR) from HIV-1
   4409..4635    -  promoter       RSV promoter: Rous sarcoma virus enhancer/promoter
   4663..4681    -  promoter       T3 promoter: promoter for bacteriophage T3 RNA polymerase
   4726..4742    -  protein_bind   lac operator: The lac repressor binds to the lac operator to inhibit transcription in E. coli. This inhibition can be relieved by adding lactose or isopropyl-β-D-thiogalactopyranoside (IPTG). lac repressor encoded by lacI
   4750..4780    -  promoter       lac promoter: promoter for the E. coli lac operon
   4795..4816    -  protein_bind   CAP binding site: CAP binding activates transcription in the presence of cAMP. E. coli catabolite activator protein
   4829..4921    -  CDS            lacI (fragment): lac repressor; lacI; The lac repressor binds to the lac operator to inhibit transcription in E. coli. This inhibition can be relieved by adding lactose or isopropyl-β-D-thiogalactopyranoside (IPTG).
   4923..5056    -  rep_origin     RSF ori (fragment): Plasmids containing the RSF 1030 origin of replication can be propagated in E. coli cells that contain additional plasmids with compatible origins.
   5104..579     -  rep_origin     ori (across the origin): high-copy-number ColE1/pMB1/pBR322/pUC origin of replication
>Addgene plasmid #90383 | pLminP_Luc2P_RE45 Sequencing Result | analyzer sequence | sequence record 441232
CTCCGCCCCCCTGACGAGCATCACAAAAATCGACGCTCAAGTCAGAGGTGGCGAAACCCGACAGGACTAT
AAAGATACCAGGCGTTTCCCCCTGGAAGCTCCCTCGTGCGCTCTCCTGTTCCGACCCTGCCGCTTACCGG
ATACCTGTCCGCCTTTCTCCCTTCGGGAAGCGTGGCGCTTTCTCATAGCTCACGCTGTAGGTATCTCAGT
TCGGTGTAGGTCGTTCGCTCCAAGCTGGGCTGTGTGCACGAACCCCCCGTTCAGCCCGACCGCTGCGCCT
TATCCGGTAACTATCGTCTTGAGTCCAACCCGGTAAGACACGACTTATCGCCACTGGCAGCAGCCACTGG
TAACAGGATTAGCAGAGCGAGGTATGTAGGCGGTGCTACAGAGTTCTTGAAGTGGTGGCCTAACTACGGC
TACACTAGAAGAACAGTATTTGGTATCTGCGCTCTGCTGAAGCCAGTTACCTTCGGAAAAAGAGTTGGTA
GCTCTTGATCCGGCAAACAAACCACCGCTGGTAGCGGTGGTTTTTTTGTTTGCAAGCAGCAGATTACGCG
CAGAAAAAAAGGATCTCAAGAAGATCCTTTGATCTTTTCTACGGGGTCTGACGCTCAGTGGAACGAAAAC
TCACGTTAAGGGATTTTGGTCATGAGATTATCAAAAAGGATCTTCACCTAGATCCTTTTAAATTAAAAAT
GAAGTTTTAAATCAATCTAAAGTATATATGAGTAAACTTGGTCTGACAGTTACCAATGCTTAATCAGTGA
GGCACCTATCTCAGCGATCTGTCTATTTCGTTCATCCATAGTTGCCTGACTCCCCGTCGTGTAGATAACT
ACGATACGGGAGGGCTTACCATCTGGCCCCAGTGCTGCAATGATACCGCGAGACCCACGCTCACCGGCTC
CAGATTTATCAGCAATAAACCAGCCAGCCGGAAGGGCCGAGCGCAGAAGTGGTCCTGCAACTTTATCCGC
CTCCATCCAGTCTATTAATTGTTGCCGGGAAGCTAGAGTAAGTAGTTCGCCAGTTAATAGTTTGCGCAAC
GTTGTTGCCATTGCTACAGGCATCGTGGTGTCACGCTCGTCGTTTGGTATGGCTTCATTCAGCTCCGGTT
CCCAACGATCAAGGCGAGTTACATGATCCCCCATGTTGTGCAAAAAAGCGGTTAGCTCCTTCGGTCCTCC
GATCGTTGTCAGAAGTAAGTTGGCCGCAGTGTTATCACTCATGGTTATGGCAGCACTGCATAATTCTCTT
ACTGTCATGCCATCCGTAAGATGCTTTTCTGTGACTGGTGAGTACTCAACCAAGTCATTCTGAGAATAGT
GTATGCGGCGACCGAGTTGCTCTTGCCCGGCGTCAATACGGGATAATACCGCGCCACATAGCAGAACTTT
AAAAGTGCTCATCATTGGAAAACGTTCTTCGGGGCGAAAACTCTCAAGGATCTTACCGCTGTTGAGATCC
AGTTCGATGTAACCCACTCGTGCACCCAACTGATCTTCAGCATCTTTTACTTTCACCAGCGTTTCTGGGT
GAGCAAAAACAGGAAGGCAAAATGCCGCAAAAAAGGGAATAAGGGCGACACGGAAATGTTGAATACTCAT
ACTCTTCCTTTTTCAATATTATTGAAGCATTTATCAGGGTTATTGTCTCATGAGCGGATACATATTTGAA
TGTATTTAGAAAAATAAACAAATAGGGGTTCCGCGCACATTTCCCCGAAAAGTGCCACCTAAATTGTAAG
CGTTAATATTTTGTTAAAATTCGCGTTAAATTTTTGTTAAATCAGCTCATTTTTTAACCAATAGGCCGAA
ATCGGCAAAATCCCTTATAAATCAAAAGAATAGACCGAGATAGGGT
[37 nt withheld, positions 1867-1903]
AAAGAACGTGGACTCCAACGTCAAAGG
[49 nt withheld, positions 1931-1979]
T
[91 nt withheld, positions 1981-2071]
G
[124 nt withheld, positions 2073-2196]
CCCATTCGCCATTCAGGCTGCGCAACTGTTGGGAAGGGCGATCGGTGCGGGCCTCTTCGCTATTACGCCA
GCTGGCGAAAGGGGGATGTGCTGCAAGGCGATTAAGTTGGGTAACGCCAGGGTTTTCCCAGTCACGACGT
TGTAAAACGACGGCCAGTGAGCGCGCGTAATACGACTCACTATAGGGCGAATTGGGTACGTCCCTAGGCC
TCCAAAAAAGCCTCCTCACTACTTCTGGAATAGCTCAGAGGCCGAGGCGGCCTCGGCCTCTGCATAAATA
AAAAAAATTAGTCAGCCATGGGGCGGAGAATGGGCGGAACTGGGCGGAGTTAGGGGCGGGATGGGCGGAG
TTAGGGGCGGGATAGCTAGAGCCAGACATGATAAGATACATTGATGAGTTTGGACAAACCACAACTAGAA
TGCAGTGAAAAAAATGCTTTATTTGTGAAATTTGTGATGCTATTGCTTTATTTGTAACCATTATAAGCTG
CAATAAACAAGTTCCTCTCACTCTCTGATATTCATTTCTTTGCAAGTTATAAATACTGAATAATAAGATG
ACATGAACTACTACTGCTAGAGATTTTCCACACTGACTAAAAGGGTCTGAGGGATCTCTAGTTACCAGAG
TCACACAACAGACGGGCACACACTACTTGAAGCACTCAAGGCAAGCTTTATTGAGGCTTAAGCAGTGGGT
TCCCTAGTTAGCCAGAGAGCTCCCAGGCTCAGATCTGGTCTAACCAGAGAGACCCAGTACAAGCAAAAAG
CAGATCTTGTCTTCGTTGGGAGTGAATTAGCCCTTCCAGTCCCCCCTTTTCTTTTAAAAAGTGGCTAAGA
TCTACAGCTGCCTTGTAAGTCATTGGTCTTAAAGGTACCTTACTTGTACAGCTCGTCCATGCCGAGAGTG
ATCCCGGCGGCGGTCACGAACTCCAGCAGGACCATGTGATCGCGCTTCTCGTTGGGGTCTTTGCTCAGGG
CGGACTGGGTGCTCAGGTAGTGGTTGTCGGGCAGCAGCACGGGGCCGTCGCCGATGGGGGTGTTCTGCTG
GTAGTGGTCGGCGAGCTGCACGCTGCCGTCCTCGATGTTGTGGCGGGTCTTGAAGTTCACCTTGATGCCG
TTCTTCTGCTTGTCGGCGGTGATATAGACCTTGTGGCTGTTGTAGTTGTACTCCAGCTTGTGCCCCAGGA
TGTTGCCGTCCTCCTTGAAGTCGATGCCCTTCAGCTCGATGCGGTTCACCAGGGTGTCGCCCTCGAACTT
CACCTCGGCGCGGGTCTTGTAGTTGCCGTCGTCCTTGAAGAAGATGGTGCGCTCCTGGACGTAGCCTTCG
GGCATGGCGGACTTGAAGAAGTCGTGCTGCTTCATGTGGTCGGGGTAGCGGGCGAAGCACTGCACGCCGT
AGGTGAAGGTGGTCACGAGGGTGGGCCAGGGCACGGGCAGCTTGCCGGTGGTGCAGATGAACTTCAGGGT
CAGCTTGCCGTAGGTGGCATCGCCCTCGCCCTCGCCGGACACGCTGAACTTGTGGCCGTTTACGTCGCCG
TCCAGCTCGACCAGGATGGGCACCACCCCGGTGAACAGCTCCTCGCCCTTGCTCACCATGCTAGGTGCTG
ATCAGATCCGAAAATGGATATACAAGCTCCCGGGAGCTTTTTGCAAAAGCCTAGGCCTCCAAAAAAGCCT
CCTCACTACTTCTGGAATAGCTCAGAGGCAGAGGCGGCCTCGGCCTCTGCATAAATAAAAAAAATTAGTC
AGCCATGGGGCGGAGAATGGGCGGAACTGGGCGGAGTTAGGGGCGGGATGGGCGGAGTTAGGGGCGGGAT
AGCTAGAGCCAGACATGATAAGATACATTGATGAGTTTGGACAAACCACAACTAGAATGCAGTGAAAAAA
ATGCTTTATTTGTGAAATTTGTGATGCTATTGCTTTATTTGTAACCATTATAAGCTGCAATAAACAAGTT
CCTCTCACTCTCTGATATTCATTTCTTTGCAAGTTATAAATACTGAATAATAAGATGACATGAACTACTA
CTGCTAGAGATTTTCCACACTGACTAAAAGGGTCTGAGGGATCTCTAGTTACCAGAGTCACACAACAGAC
GGGCACACACTACTTGAAGCACTCAAGGCAAGCTTTATTGAGGCTTAAGCAGTGGGTTCCCTAGTTAGCC
AGAGAGCTCCCAGGCTCAGATCTGGTCTAACCAGAGAGACCCGTTTATGTATCGAGCTAGGCACTTAAAT
ACAATATCTCTGCAATGCGGCAATTCAGTGGTTCGTCCAATCCATGTCAGACCCGTCTGTTGCCTTCCTA
ATAAGGCACGATCGTACCACCTTACTTCCACCAATCGGCATGCACGGTGCTTTTTCTCTCCTTGTAAGGC
ATGTTGCTAACTCATCGTTACCATGTTGCAAGACTACAAGAGTATTGCATAAGACTACATTAAGCTTGCA
GCTCCAGCTTTTGTTCCCTTTAGTGAGGGTTAATTGCGCGCTTGGCGTAATCATGGTCATAGCTGTTTCC
TGTGTGAAATTGTTATCCGCTCACAATTCCACACAACATACGAGCCGGAAGCATAAAGTGTAAAGCCTGG
GGTGCCTAATGAGTGAGCTAACTCACATTAATTGCGTTGCGCTCACTGCCCGCTTTCCAGTCGGGAAACC
TGTCGTGCCAGCTGCATTAATGAATCGGCCAACGCGCGGGGAGAGGCGGTTTGCGTATTGGGCGCTCTTC
CGCTTCCTCGCTCACTGACTCGCTGCGCTCGGTCGTTCGGCTGCGGCGAGCGGTATCAGCTCACTCAAAG
GCGGTAATACGGTTATCCACAGAATCAGGGGATAACGCAGGAAAGAACATGTGAGCAAAAGGCCAGCAAA
AGGCCAGGAACCGTAAAAAGGCCGCGTTGCTGGCGTTTTTCCATAGG
